>Addgene plasmid #86141 | pMXs2-MEK1 | depositor full sequence | sequence record 190191 | pMXs2-MEK1 sequence 8409 bps
CCCGAAAAGTGCCACCTGCATAATGAAAGACCCCACCTGTAGGTTTGGCAAGCTAGCTTAAGTAACGCCA
TTTTGCAAGGCATGGAAAAATACATAACTGAGAATAGAAAAGTTCAGATCAAGGTCAGGAACAGATGGAA
CAGCTGAATATGGGCCAAACAGGATATCTGTGGTAAGCAGTTCCTGCCCCGGCTCAGGGCCAAGAACAGA
TGGTCCCCAGATGCGGTCCAGCCCTCAGCAGTTTCTAGAGAACCATCAGATGTTTCCAGGGTGCCCCAAG
GACCTGAAATGACCCTGTGCCTTATTTGAACTAACCAATCAGTTCGCTTCTCGCTTCTGTTCGCGCGCTT
CTGCTCCCCGAGCTCAATAAAAGAGCCCACAACCCCTCACTCGGCGCGCCAGTCCTCCGATTGACTGAGT
CGCCCGGGTACCCGTGTATCCAATAAACCCTCTTGCAGTTGCATCCGACTTGTGGTCTCGCTGTTCCTTG
GGAGGGTCTCCTCTGAGTGATTGACTACCCGTCAGCGGGGGTCTTTCATTTGGGGGCTCGTCCGGGATCG
GGAGACCCCTGCCCAGGGACCACCGACCCACCACCGGGAGGTAAGCTGGCCAGCAACTTATCTGTGTCTG
TCCGATTGTCTAGTGTCTATGACTGATTTTATGCGCCTGCGTCGGTACTAGTTAGCTAACTAGCTCTGTA
TCTGGCGGACCCGTGGTGGAACTGACGAGTTCGGAACACCCGGCCGCAACCCTGGGAGACGTCCCAGGGA
CTTCGGGGGCCGTTTTTGTGGCCCGACCTGAGTCCAAAAATCCCGATCGTTTTGGACTCTTTGGTGCACC
CCCCTAATAGGAGGGATATGTGGTTCTGGTAGGAGACGAGAACCTAAAACAGTTCCCGCCTCCGTCTGAA
TTTTTGCTTTCGGTTTGGGACCGAAGCCGCGCCGCGCGTCTTGTCTGCTGCAGCATCGTTCTGTGTTGTC
TCTGTCTGACTGTGTTTCTGTATTTGTCTGAAAATTAGGGCCAGACTGTTACCACTCCCTTAAGTTTGAC
CTTAGGTCACTGGAAAGATGTCGAGCGGATCGCTCACAACCAGTCGGTAGATGTCAAGAAGAGACGTTGG
GTTACCTTCTGCTCTGCAGAATGGCCAACCTTTAACGTCGGATGGCCGCGAGACGGCACCTTTAACCGAG
ACCTCATCACCCAGGTTAAGATCAAGGTCTTTTCACCTGGCCCGCATGGACACCCAGACCAGGTCCCCTA
CATCGTGACCTGGGAAGCCTTGGCTTTTGACCCCCCTCCCTGGGTCAAGCCCTTTGTACACCCTAAGCCT
CCGCCTCCTCTTCCTCCATCCGCCCCGTCTCTCCCCCTTGAACCTCCTCGTTCGACCCCGCCTCGATCCT
CCCTTTATCCAGCCCTCACTCCTTCTCTAGGCGCCCCCATATGGCCATATGAGATCTTATATGGGGCACC
CCCGCCCCTTGTAAACTTCCCTGACCCTGACATGACAAGAGTTACTAACAGCCCCTCTCTCCAAGCTCAC
TTACAGGCTCTCTACTTAGTCCAGCACGAAGTCTGGAGACCTCTGGCGGCAGCCTACCAAGAACAACTGG
ACCGACCGGTGGTACCTCACCCTTACCGAGTCGGCGACACAGTGTGGGTCCGCCGACACCAGACTAAGAA
CCTAGAACCTCGCTGGAAAGGACCTTACACAGTCCTGCTGACCACCCCCACCGCCCTCAAAGTAGACGGC
ATCGCAGCTTGGATACACGCCGCCCACGTGAAGGCTGCCGACCCCGGGGGTGGACCATCCTCTAGACTGC
CGGATCTAGCTAGTTAATTAAGGATCCGCCACCATGCCCAAGAAGAAGCCGACGCCCATCCAGCTGAACC
CGGCCCCCGACGGCTCTGCAGTTAACGGGACCAGCTCTGCGGAGACCAACTTGGAGGCCTTGCAGAAGAA
GCTGGAGGAGCTAGAGCTTGATGAGCAGCAGCGAAAGCGCCTTGAGGCCTTTCTTACCCAGAAGCAGAAG
GTGGGAGAACTGAAGGATGACGACTTTGAGAAGATCAGTGAGCTGGGGGCTGGCAATGGCGGTGTGGTGT
TCAAGGTCTCCCACAAGCCTTCTGGCCTGGTCATGGCCAGAAAGCTAATTCATCTGGAGATCAAACCCGC
AATCCGGAACCAGATCATAAGGGAGCTGCAGGTTCTGCATGAGTGCAACTCTCCGTACATCGTGGGCTTC
TATGGTGCGTTCTACAGCGATGGCGAGATCAGTATCTGCATGGAGCACATGGATGGAGGTTCTCTGGATC
AAGTCCTGAAGAAAGCTGGAAGAATTCCTGAACAAATTTTAGGAAAAGTTAGCATTGCTGTAATAAAAGG
CCTGACATATCTGATGGAGAAGCACAAGATCATGCACAGAGATGTCAAGCCCTCCAACATCCTAGTCAAC
TCCCGTGGGGAGATCAAGCTCTGTGACTTTGGGGTCAGCGGGCAGCTCATCGACTCCATGGCCAACTCCT
TCGTGGGCACAAGGTCCTACATGTCGCCAGAAAGACTCCAGGGGACTCATTACTCTGTGCAGTCAGACAT
CTGGAGCATGGGACTGTCTCTGGTAGAGATGGCGGTTGGGAGGTATCCCATCCCTCCTCCAGATGCCAAG
GAGCTGGAGCTGATGTTTGGGTGCCAGGTGGAAGGAGATGCGGCTGAGACCCCACCCAGGCCAAGGACCC
CCGGGAGGCCCCTTAGCTCATATGGAATGGACAGCCGACCTCCCATGGCAATTTTTGAGTTGTTGGATTA
CATAGTCAACGAGCCTCCTCCAAAACTGCCCAGTGGAGTGTTCAGTCTGGAATTTCAAGATTTTGTGAAT
AAATGCTTAATAAAAAACCCCGCAGAGAGAGCAGATTTGAAGCAACTCATGGTTCATGCTTTTATCAAGA
GATCTGATGCTGAGGAAGTGGATTTTGCAGGTTGGCTCTGCTCCACCATCGGCCTTAACCAGCCCAGCAC
ACCAACCCATGCTGCTGGCGTCTAAGCGGCCGCAGGCATGGTGAGCAAGGGCGAGGAGCTGTTCACCGGG
GTGGTGCCCATCCTGGTCGAGCTGGACGGCGACGTAAACGGCCACAAGTTCAGCGTGTCCGGCGAGGGCG
AGGGCGATGCCACCTACGGCAAGCTGACCCTGAAGTTCATCTGCACCACCGGCAAGCTGCCCGTGCCCTG
GCCCACCCTCGTGACCACCCTGACCTACGGCGTGCAGTGCTTCAGCCGCTACCCCGACCACATGAAGCAG
CACGACTTCTTCAAGTCCGCCATGCCCGAAGGCTACGTCCAGGAGCGCACCATCTTCTTCAAGGACGACG
GCAACTACAAGACCCGCGCCGAGGTGAAGTTCGAGGGCGACACCCTGGTGAACCGCATCGAGCTGAAGGG
CATCGACTTCAAGGAGGACGGCAACATCCTGGGGCACAAGCTGGAGTACAACTACAACAGCCACAACGTC
TATATCATGGCCGACAAGCAGAAGAACGGCATCAAGGTGAACTTCAAGATCCGCCACAACATCGAGGACG
GCAGCGTGCAGCTCGCCGACCACTACCAGCAGAACACCCCCATCGGCGACGGCCCCGTGCTGCTGCCCGA
CAACCACTACCTGAGCACCCAGTCCGCCCTGAGCAAAGACCCCAACGAGAAGCGCGATCACATGGTCCTG
CTGGAGTTCGTGACCGCCGCCGGGATCACTCTCGGCATGGACGAGCTGTACAAGGGCGGAGGTGGCGACT
ACAAAGACCATGACGGTGATTATAAAGATCATGACATTGATTACAAGGATGACGATGACAAGTAATAATA
AATTCCGCCCCCCCCCCCCCCCCCCCCCCCCCCCCTCTCCCTCCCCCCCCCCTAACGTTACTGGCCGAAG
CCGCTTGGAATAAGGCCGGTGTGCGTTTGTCTATATGTTATTTTCCACCATATTGCCGTCTTTTGGCAAT
GTGAGGGCCCGGAAACCTGGCCCTGTCTTCTTGACGAGCATTCCTAGGGGTCTTTCCCCTCTCGCCAAAG
GAATGCAAGGTCTGTTGAATGTCGTGAAGGAAGCAGTTCCTCTGGAAGCTTCTTGAAGACAAACAACGTC
TGTAGCGACCCTTTGCAGGCAGCGGAACCCCCCACCTGGCGACAGGTGCCTCTGCGGCCAAAAGCCACGT
GTATAAGATACACCTGCAAAGGCGGCACAACCCCAGTGCCACGTTGTGAGTTGGATAGTTGTGGAAAGAG
TCAAATGGCTCTCCTCAAGCGTATTCAACAAGGGGCTGAAGGATGCCCAGAAGGTACCCCATTGTATGGG
ATCTGATCTGGGGCCTCGGTGCACATGCTTTACATGTGTTTAGTCGAGGTTAAAAAAACGTCTAGGCCCC
CCGAACCACGGGGACGTGGTTTTCCTTTGAAAAACACGATGATAATATGGCCACAACCATGGTTCCTTTG
TCTCAAGAAGAATCCACCCTCATTGAAAGAGCAACGGCTACAATCAACAGCATCCCCATCTCTGAAGACT
ACAGCGTCGCCAGCGCAGCTCTCTCTAGCGACGGCCGCATCTTCACTGGTGTCAATGTATATCATTTTAC
TGGGGGACCTTGTGCAGAACTCGTGGTGCTGGGCACTGCTGCTGCTGCGGCAGCTGGCAACCTGACTTGT
ATCGTCGCGATCGGAAATGAGAACAGGGGCATCTTGAGCCCCTGCGGACGGTGCCGACAGGTGCTTCTCG
ATCTGCATCCTGGGATCAAAGCCATAGTGAAGGACAGTGATGGACAGCCGACGGCAGTTGGGATTCGTGA
ATTGCTGCCCTCTGGTTATGTGTGGGAGGGCGGAGGTGGTGGAGCTAGCGGCAGCGGCGCCACCAACTTC
AGCCTGCTGAAGCAGGCCGGCGACGTGGAGGAGAACCCCGGCCCCATGGTGTCTAAGGGCGAAGAGCTGA
TTAAGGAGAACATGCACATGAAGCTGTATATGGAGGGCACCGTGAACAACCACCACTTCAAGTGCACATC
CGAGGGCGAAGGCAAGCCCTACGAGGGCACCCAGACCATGAGAATCAAGGTGGTCGAGGGCGGCCCTCTC
CCCTTCGCCTTCGACATCCTGGCTACCAGCTTCATGTACGGCAGCAGAACCTTCATCAACCACACCCAGG
GCATCCCCGACTTCTTTAAGCAGTCCTTCCCTGAGGGCTTCACATGGGAGAGAGTCACCACATACGAAGA
CGGGGGCGTGCTGACCGCTACCCAGGACACCAGCCTCCAGGACGGCTGCCTCATCTACAACGTCAAGATC
AGAGGGGTGAACTTCCCATCCAACGGCCCTGTGATGCAGAAGAAAACACTCGGCTGGGAGGCCAACACCG
AGATGCTGTACCCCGCTGACGGCGGCCTGGAAGGCAGAAGCGACATGGCCCTGAAGCTCGTGGGCGGGGG
CCACCTGATCTGCAACTTCAAGACCACATACAGATCCAAGAAACCCGCTAAGAACCTCAAGATGCCCGGC
GTCTACTATGTGGACCACAGACTGGAAAGAATCAAGGAGGCCGACAAAGAGACCTACGTCGAGCAGCACG
AGGTGGCTGTGGCCAGATACTGCGACCTCCCTAGCAAACTGGGGCACAAACTTAATTGAACGCGTTAAGT
CGACGATAAAATAAAAGATTTTATTTTGTCTCCAGAAAAAGGGGGGAATGAAAGACCCCACCTGTAGGTT
TGGCAAGCTAGCTTAAGTAACGCCATTTTGCAAGGCATGGAAAAATACATAACTGAGAATAGAGAAGTTC
AGATCAAGGTCAGGAACAGATGGAACAGCTGAATATGGGCCAAACAGGATATCTGTGGTAAGCAGTTCCT
GCCCCGGCTCAGGGCCAAGAACAGATGGAACAGCTGAATATGGGCCAAACAGGATATCTGTGGTAAGCAG
TTCCTGCCCCGGCTCAGGGCCAAGAACAGATGGAACAGCTGAATATGGGCCAAACAGGATATCTGTGGTA
AGCAGTTCCTGCCCCGGCTCAGGGCCAAGAACAGATGGTCCCCAGATGCGGTCCAGCCCTCAGCAGTTTC
TAGAGAACCATCAGATGTTTCCAGGGTGCCCCAAGGACCTGAAATGACCCTGTGCCTTATTTGAACTAAC
CAATCAGTTCGCTTCTCGCTTCTGTTCGCGCGCTTCTGCTCCCCGAGCTCAATAAAAGAGCCCACAACCC
CTCACTCGGGGCGCCAGTCCTCCGATTGACTGAGTCGCCCGGGTACCCGTGTATCCAATAAACCCTCTTG
CAGTTGCATCCGACTTGTGGTCTCGCTGTTCCTTGGGAGGGTCTCCTCTGAGTGATTGACTACCCGTCAG
CGGGGGTCTTTCACATGCAGCATGTATCAAAATTAATTTGGTTTTTTTTCTTAAGTATTTACATTAAATG
GCCATAGTTGCATTAATGAATCGGCCAACGCGCGGGGAGAGGCGGTTTGCGTATTGGGCGCTCTTCCGCT
TCCTCGCTCACTGACTCGCTGCGCTCGGTCGTTCGGCTGCGGCGAGCGGTATCAGCTCACTCAAAGGCGG
TAATACGGTTATCCACAGAATCAGGGGATAACGCAGGAAAGAACATGTGAGCAAAAGGCCAGCAAAAGGC
CAGGAACCGTAAAAAGGCCGCGTTGCTGGCGTTTTTCCATAGGCTCCGCCCCCCTGACGAGCATCACAAA
AATCGACGCTCAAGTCAGAGGTGGCGAAACCCGACAGGACTATAAAGATACCAGGCGTTTCCCCCTGGAA
GCTCCCTCGTGCGCTCTCCTGTTCCGACCCTGCCGCTTACCGGATACCTGTCCGCCTTTCTCCCTTCGGG
AAGCGTGGCGCTTTCTCATAGCTCACGCTGTAGGTATCTCAGTTCGGTGTAGGTCGTTCGCTCCAAGCTG
GGCTGTGTGCACGAACCCCCCGTTCAGCCCGACCGCTGCGCCTTATCCGGTAACTATCGTCTTGAGTCCA
ACCCGGTAAGACACGACTTATCGCCACTGGCAGCAGCCACTGGTAACAGGATTAGCAGAGCGAGGTATGT
AGGCGGTGCTACAGAGTTCTTGAAGTGGTGGCCTAACTACGGCTACACTAGAAGAACAGTATTTGGTATC
TGCGCTCTGCTGAAGCCAGTTACCTTCGGAAAAAGAGTTGGTAGCTCTTGATCCGGCAAACAAACCACCG
CTGGTAGCGGTGGTTTTTTTGTTTGCAAGCAGCAGATTACGCGCAGAAAAAAAGGATCTCAAGAAGATCC
TTTGATCTTTTCTACGGGGTCTGACGCTCAGTGGAACGAAAACTCACGTTAAGGGATTTTGGTCATGAGA
TTATCAAAAAGGATCTTCACCTAGATCCTTTTGCGGCCGGCCGCAAATCAATCTAAAGTATATATGAGTA
AACTTGGTCTGACAGTTACCAATGCTTAATCAGTGAGGCACCTATCTCAGCGATCTGTCTATTTCGTTCA
TCCATAGTTGCCTGACTCCCCGTCGTGTAGATAACTACGATACGGGAGGGCTTACCATCTGGCCCCAGTG
CTGCAATGATACCGCGAGACCCACGCTCACCGGCTCCAGATTTATCAGCAATAAACCAGCCAGCCGGAAG
GGCCGAGCGCAGAAGTGGTCCTGCAACTTTATCCGCCTCCATCCAGTCTATTAATTGTTGCCGGGAAGCT
AGAGTAAGTAGTTCGCCAGTTAATAGTTTGCGCAACGTTGTTGCCATTGCTACAGGCATCGTGGTGTCAC
GCTCGTCGTTTGGTATGGCTTCATTCAGCTCCGGTTCCCAACGATCAAGGCGAGTTACATGATCCCCCAT
GTTGTGCAAAAAAGCGGTTAGCTCCTTCGGTCCTCCGATCGTTGTCAGAAGTAAGTTGGCCGCAGTGTTA
TCACTCATGGTTATGGCAGCACTGCATAATTCTCTTACTGTCATGCCATCCGTAAGATGCTTTTCTGTGA
CTGGTGAGTACTCAACCAAGTCATTCTGAGAATAGTGTATGCGGCGACCGAGTTGCTCTTGCCCGGCGTC
AATACGGGATAATACCGCGCCACATAGCAGAACTTTAAAAGTGCTCATCATTGGAAAACGTTCTTCGGGG
CGAAAACTCTCAAGGATCTTACCGCTGTTGAGATCCAGTTCGATGTAACCCACTCGTGCACCCAACTGAT
CTTCAGCATCTTTTACTTTCACCAGCGTTTCTGGGTGAGCAAAAACAGGAAGGCAAAATGCCGCAAAAAA
GGGAATAAGGGCGACACGGAAATGTTGAATACTCATACTCTTCCTTTTTCAATATTATTGAAGCATTTAT
CAGGGTTATTGTCTCATGAGCGGATACATATTTGAATGTATTTAGAAAAATAAACAAATAGGGGTTCCGC
GCACATTTC
Features (pLannotate 1.2.2; 18 found; start..end, strand, type, name):
     23..539     +  LTR            3' LTR: 3' long terminal repeat from murine embryonic stem cell virus
    603..802     +  misc_feature   MMLV Ψ: packaging signal of Moloney murine leukemia virus (MMLV)
    854..942     +  misc_feature   MESV Ψ (fragment): packaging signal of murine embryonic stem cell virus
   1019..1435    +  CDS            gag (truncated): truncated Moloney murine leukemia virus (MMLV) gag gene lacking the start codon
   1445..1819    +  misc_feature   pol region: Moloney murine leukemia virus (MMLV) pol region containing the splice acceptor site
   1854..3032    +  CDS            MAP2K1: MP2K1_HUMAN - Also known as MEK1, PRKMK1. Experimental evidence at protein level: Swiss-Prot protein existence level 1. Dual specificity protein kinase which acts as an essential component of the MAP kinase signal transduction pathway. Binding of extracellular ligands such as growth factors, cytokines and hormones to their cell-surface receptors activates RAS and this initiates RAF1 activation. RAF1 then further activates the dual-specificity protein kinases MAP2K1/MEK1 and MAP2K2/MEK2. Both MAP2K1/MEK1 and MAP2K2/MEK2 function specifically in the MAPK/ERK cascade, and catalyze the concomitant
   3048..3764    +  CDS            EGFP: EGFP is a basic (constitutively fluorescent) green fluorescent protein published in 1996, derived from Aequorea victoria. It is reported to be a rapidly-maturing weak dimer with moderate acid sensitivity.
   3777..3842    +  CDS            3xFLAG: three tandem FLAG® epitope tags, followed by an enterokinase cleavage site
   3855..3879    -  promoter       chicken β-actin promoter (fragment): contains a 21-bp deletion relative to the standard chicken β-actin promoter
   3993..4455    +  misc_feature   IRES: internal ribosome entry site (IRES) of the encephalomyocarditis virus (EMCV)
   4475..4861    +  CDS            BSD: blasticidin S deaminase; Aspergillus terreus BSD; confers resistance to blasticidin
   4946..5659    +  CDS            TagRFP: monomeric derivative of red fluorescent protein from Entacmaea quadricolor (Merzlyak et al., 2007) mammalian codon-optimized
   5717..5908    +  LTR            5' LTR (fragment): 5' long terminal repeat from murine embryonic stem cell virus
   5914..6383    +  LTR            LTR: long terminal repeat from Moloney murine leukemia virus
   6449..6501    -  CDS            lacI (fragment): lac repressor; lacI; The lac repressor binds to the lac operator to inhibit transcription in E. coli. This inhibition can be relieved by adding lactose or isopropyl-β-D-thiogalactopyranoside (IPTG).
   6684..7272    -  rep_origin     ori: high-copy-number ColE1/pMB1/pBR322/pUC origin of replication
   7436..8296    -  CDS            AmpR: β-lactamase; bla; confers resistance to ampicillin, carbenicillin, and related antibiotics
   8297..8401    -  promoter       AmpR promoter: bla
