[The description below was written by a language model from this plasmid's Addgene catalogue record and pLannotate feature annotations shown in this document.]
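Description:
pMXs2-MEK1 is a gammaretroviral (MMLV/MESV-derived) mammalian expression vector built on the pMXs2-IRES-Bsd-p2A-RFP backbone and carrying human MEK1 (MAP2K1), the dual-specificity kinase that acts downstream of RAS and RAF to activate ERK in the MAPK cascade. The plasmid backbone provides a high-copy ColE1/pUC origin and an ampicillin resistance gene (β-lactamase with its own promoter) for propagation in E. coli. The proviral portion is flanked by long terminal repeats and includes the MMLV packaging signal, a fragment of the MESV packaging signal, a truncated gag lacking its start codon, and a pol region containing the splice acceptor. These elements allow the transcript to be packaged into retroviral particles when viral proteins are supplied in trans, and to be expressed after integration.

Transcription is driven by the LTR. The MEK1 open reading frame is followed by an EMCV IRES that directs translation of blasticidin S deaminase, which according to the stated design is joined through a p2A peptide to a red fluorescent protein annotated as TagRFP. Transduced cells can therefore be selected with blasticidin and tracked by red fluorescence from the same transcript that encodes MEK1. The feature table also shows EGFP and 3xFLAG sequences between MEK1 and the IRES; the depositor notes that the GFP sequence lies after the MEK1 stop codon and is not translated, so the kinase is expected to be expressed untagged. The depositor also reports a single G-to-T nucleotide change that produces an Arg-to-Met substitution at residue 181, which users should bear in mind. The construct is suited to stable MEK1 expression in mammalian cells and comes from a study of gene essentiality and synthetic lethal interactions with oncogenic Ras.
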