Addgene plasmid #86141: pMXs2-MEK1
Purpose: Retroviral vector expressing MEK1-IRES-Bsd-p2A-RFP
Depositing lab: David Sabatini. Depositing organization: Whitehead Institute for Biomedical Research. Publication: Gene Essentiality Profiling Reveals Gene Networks and Synthetic Lethal Interactions with Oncogenic Ras. Wang T, Yu H, Hughes NW, Liu B, Kendirli A, Klein K, Chen WW, Lander ES, Sabatini DM. Cell. 2017 Feb 1. pii: S0092-8674(17)30061-2. doi: 10.1016/j.cell.2017.01.013. PubMed 28162770.
Backbone
  Vector backbone: pMXs2-IRES-Bsd-p2A-RFP
  Vector type: Mammalian Expression, Retroviral
  Selectable markers: Blasticidin
Growth in bacteria
  Bacterial resistance: Ampicillin, 100 μg/mL
  Growth temperature: 37°C
  Growth strain: NEB Stable
  Copy number: High Copy
Gene/Insert
  Gene/Insert name: MEK1
  Species: H. sapiens (human)
  Entrez Gene: MAP2K1 (a.k.a. CFC3, MAPKK1, MEK1, MEL, MKK1, PRKMK1)
  Promoter: LTR
  Cloning method: Gibson Cloning
  Sequencing primers: 5′ TACACGCCGCCCACGTGAAG
Terms and licenses: Academic/Nonprofit Terms; Industry Terms: Not Available to Industry
Depositor comments: NOTE: GFP sequence present after the stop codon of the ORF that is not translated. A single nucleotide change at position 542 from G to T was identified resulting in a corresponding amino acid change at position 181 from Arg to Met.
How to cite: pMXs2-MEK1 was a gift from David Sabatini (Addgene plasmid # 86141 ; http://n2t.net/addgene:86141 ; RRID:Addgene_86141)
