>Addgene plasmid #86141 | pMXs2-MEK1 | addgene partial sequence | sequence record 190190 | Addgene Partial NGS Result
TCTCCCTCCCCCCCCCCTAACGTTACTGGCCGAAGCCGCTTGGAATAAGGCCGGTGTGCGTTTGTCTATA
TGTTATTTTCCACCATATTGCCGTCTTTTGGCAATGTGAGGGCCCGGAAACCTGGCCCTGTCTTCTTGAC
GAGCATTCCTAGGGGTCTTTCCCCTCTCGCCAAAGGAATGCAAGGTCTGTTGAATGTCGTGAAGGAAGCA
GTTCCTCTGGAAGCTTCTTGAAGACAAACAACGTCTGTAGCGACCCTTTGCAGGCAGCGGAACCCCCCAC
CTGGCGACAGGTGCCTCTGCGGCCAAAAGCCACGTGTATAAGATACACCTGCAAAGGCGGCACAACCCCA
GTGCCACGTTGTGAGTTGGATAGTTGTGGAAAGAGTCAAATGGCTCTCCTCAAGCGTATTCAACAAGGGG
CTGAAGGATGCCCAGAAGGTACCCCATTGTATGGGATCTGATCTGGGGCCTCGGTGCACATGCTTTACAT
GTGTTTAGTCGAGGTTAAAAAAACGTCTAGGCCCCCCGAACCACGGGGACGTGGTTTTCCTTTGAAAAAC
ACGATGATAATATGGCCACAACCATGGTTCCTTTGTCTCAAGAAGAATCCACCCTCATTGAAAGAGCAAC
GGCTACAATCAACAGCATCCCCATCTCTGAAGACTACAGCGTCGCCAGCGCAGCTCTCTCTAGCGACGGC
CGCATCTTCACTGGTGTCAATGTATATCATTTTACTGGGGGACCTTGTGCAGAACTCGTGGTGCTGGGCA
CTGCTGCTGCTGCGGCAGCTGGCAACCTGACTTGTATCGTCGCGATCGGAAATGAGAACAGGGGCATCTT
GAGCCCCTGCGGACGGTGCCGACAGGTGCTTCTCGATCTGCATCCTGGGATCAAAGCCATAGTGAAGGAC
AGTGATGGACAGCCGACGGCAGTTGGGATTCGTGAATTGCTGCCCTCTGGTTATGTGTGGGAGGGCGGAG
GTGGTGGAGCTAGCGGCAGCGGCGCCACCAACTTCAGCCTGCTGAAGCAGGCCGGCGACGTGGAGGAGAA
CCCCGGCCCCATGGTGTCTAAGGGCGAAGAGCTGATTAAGGAGAACATGCACATGAAGCTGTATATGGAG
GGCACCGTGAACAACCACCACTTCAAGTGCACATCCGAGGGCGAAGGCAAGCCCTACGAGGGCACCCAGA
CCATGAGAATCAAGGTGGTCGAGGGCGGCCCTCTCCCCTTCGCCTTCGACATCCTGGCTACCAGCTTCAT
GTACGGCAGCAGAACCTTCATCAACCACACCCAGGGCATCCCCGACTTCTTTAAGCAGTCCTTCCCTGAG
GGCTTCACATGGGAGAGAGTCACCACATACGAAGACGGGGGCGTGCTGACCGCTACCCAGGACACCAGCC
TCCAGGACGGCTGCCTCATCTACAACGTCAAGATCAGAGGGGTGAACTTCCCATCCAACGGCCCTGTGAT
GCAGAAGAAAACACTCGGCTGGGAGGCCAACACCGAGATGCTGTACCCCGCTGACGGCGGCCTGGAAGGC
AGAAGCGACATGGCCCTGAAGCTCGTGGGCGGGGGCCACCTGATCTGCAACTTCAAGACCACATACAGAT
CCAAGAAACCCGCTAAGAACCTCAAGATGCCCGGCGTCTACTATGTGGACCACAGACTGGAAAGAATCAA
GGAGGCCGACAAAGAGACCTACGTCGAGCAGCACGAGGTGGCTGTGGCCAGATACTGCGACCTCCCTAGC
AAACTGGGGCACAAACTTAATTGAACGCGTTAAGTCGACGATAAAATAAAAGATTTTATTTTGTCTCCAG
AAAAAGGGGGGAATGAAAGACCCCACCTGTAGGTTTGGCAAGCTAGCTTAAGTAACGCCATTTTGCAAGG
CATGGAAAAATACATAACTGAGAATAGAGAAGTTCAGATCAAGGTCAGGAACAGATGGAACAGCTGAATA
TGGGCCAAACAGGATATCTGTGGTAAGCAGTTCCTGCCCCGGCTCAGGGCCAAGAACAGATGGAACAGCT
GAATATGGGCCAAACAGGATATCTGTGGTAAGCAGTTCCTGCCCCGGCTCAGGGCCAAGAACAGATGGAA
CAGCTGAATATGGGCCAAACAGGATATCTGTGGTAAGCAGTTCCTGCCCCGGCTCAGGGCCAAGAACAGA
TGGTCCCCAGATGCGGTCCAGCCCTCAGCAGTTTCTAGAGAACCATCAGATGTTTCCAGGGTGCCCCAAG
GACCTGAAATGACCCTGTGCCTTATTTGAACTAACCAATCAGTTCGCTTCTCGCTTCTGTTCGCGCGCTT
CTGCTCCCCGAGCTCAATAAAAGAGCCCACAACCCCTCACTCGGGGCGCCAGTCCTCCGATTGACTGAGT
CGCCCGGGTACCCGTGTATCCAATAAACCCTCTTGCAGTTGCATCCGACTTGTGGTCTCGCTGTTCCTTG
GGAGGGTCTCCTCTGAGTGATTGACTACCCGTCAGCGGGGGTCTTTCACATGCAGCATGTATCAAAATTA
ATTTGGTTTTTTTTCTTAAGTATTTACATTAAATGGCCATAGTTGCATTAATGAATCGGCCAACGCGCGG
GGAGAGGCGGTTTGCGTATTGGGCGCTCTTCCGCTTCCTCGCTCACTGACTCGCTGCGCTCGGTCGTTCG
GCTGCGGCGAGCGGTATCAGCTCACTCAAAGGCGGTAATACGGTTATCCACAGAATCAGGGGATAACGCA
GGAAAGAACATGTGAGCAAAAGGCCAGCAAAAGGCCAGGAACCGTAAAAAGGCCGCGTTGCTGGCGTTTT
TCCATAGGCTCCGCCCCCCTGACGAGCATCACAAAAATCGACGCTCAAGTCAGAGGTGGCGAAACCCGAC
AGGACTATAAAGATACCAGGCGTTTCCCCCTGGAAGCTCCCTCGTGCGCTCTCCTGTTCCGACCCTGCCG
CTTACCGGATACCTGTCCGCCTTTCTCCCTTCGGGAAGCGTGGCGCTTTCTCATAGCTCACGCTGTAGGT
ATCTCAGTTCGGTGTAGGTCGTTCGCTCCAAGCTGGGCTGTGTGCACGAACCCCCCGTTCAGCCCGACCG
CTGCGCCTTATCCGGTAACTATCGTCTTGAGTCCAACCCGGTAAGACACGACTTATCGCCACTGGCAGCA
GCCACTGGTAACAGGATTAGCAGAGCGAGGTATGTAGGCGGTGCTACAGAGTTCTTGAAGTGGTGGCCTA
ACTACGGCTACACTAGAAGAACAGTATTTGGTATCTGCGCTCTGCTGAAGCCAGTTACCTTCGGAAAAAG
AGTTGGTAGCTCTTGATCCGGCAAACAAACCACCGCTGGTAGCGGTGGTTTTTTTGTTTGCAAGCAGCAG
ATTACGCGCAGAAAAAAAGGATCTCAAGAAGATCCTTTGATCTTTTCTACGGGGTCTGACGCTCAGTGGA
ACGAAAACTCACGTTAAGGGATTTTGGTCATGAGATTATCAAAAAGGATCTTCACCTAGATCCTTTTGCG
GCCGGCCGCAAATCAATCTAAAGTATATATGAGTAAACTTGGTCTGACAGTTACCAATGCTTAATCAGTG
AGGCACCTATCTCAGCGATCTGTCTATTTCGTTCATCCATAGTTGCCTGACTCCCCGTCGTGTAGATAAC
TACGATACGGGAGGGCTTACCATCTGGCCCCAGTGCTGCAATGATACCGCGAGACCCACGCTCACCGGCT
CCAGATTTATCAGCAATAAACCAGCCAGCCGGAAGGGCCGAGCGCAGAAGTGGTCCTGCAACTTTATCCG
CCTCCATCCAGTCTATTAATTGTTGCCGGGAAGCTAGAGTAAGTAGTTCGCCAGTTAATAGTTTGCGCAA
CGTTGTTGCCATTGCTACAGGCATCGTGGTGTCACGCTCGTCGTTTGGTATGGCTTCATTCAGCTCCGGT
TCCCAACGATCAAGGCGAGTTACATGATCCCCCATGTTGTGCAAAAAAGCGGTTAGCTCCTTCGGTCCTC
CGATCGTTGTCAGAAGTAAGTTGGCCGCAGTGTTATCACTCATGGTTATGGCAGCACTGCATAATTCTCT
TACTGTCATGCCATCCGTAAGATGCTTTTCTGTGACTGGTGAGTACTCAACCAAGTCATTCTGAGAATAG
TGTATGCGGCGACCGAGTTGCTCTTGCCCGGCGTCAATACGGGATAATACCGCGCCACATAGCAGAACTT
TAAAAGTGCTCATCATTGGAAAACGTTCTTCGGGGCGAAAACTCTCAAGGATCTTACCGCTGTTGAGATC
CAGTTCGATGTAACCCACTCGTGCACCCAACTGATCTTCAGCATCTTTTACTTTCACCAGCGTTTCTGGG
TGAGCAAAAACAGGAAGGCAAAATGCCGCAAAAAAGGGAATAAGGGCGACACGGAAATGTTGAATACTCA
TACTCTTCCTTTTTCAATATTATTGAAGCATTTATCAGGGTTATTGTCTCATGAGCGGATACATATTTGA
ATGTATTTAGAAAAATAAACAAATAGGGGTTCCGCGCACATTTCCCCGAAAAGTGCCACCTGCATAATGA
AAGACCCCACCTGTAGGTTTGGCAAGCTAGCTTAAGTAACGCCATTTTGCAAGGCATGGAAAAATACATA
ACTGAGAATAGAAAAGTTCAGATCAAGGTCAGGAACAGATGGAACAGCTGAATATGGGCCAAACAGGATA
TCTGTGGTAAGCAGTTCCTGCCCCGGCTCAGGGCCAAGAACAGATGGTCCCCAGATGCGGTCCAGCCCTC
AGCAGTTTCTAGAGAACCATCAGATGTTTCCAGGGTGCCCCAAGGACCTGAAATGACCCTGTGCCTTATT
TGAACTAACCAATCAGTTCGCTTCTCGCTTCTGTTCGCGCGCTTCTGCTCCCCGAGCTCAATAAAAGAGC
CCACAACCCCTCACTCGGCGCGCCAGTCCTCCGATTGACTGAGTCGCCCGGGTACCCGTGTATCCAATAA
ACCCTCTTGCAGTTGCATCCGACTTGTGGTCTCGCTGTTCCTTGGGAGGGTCTCCTCTGAGTGATTGACT
ACCCGTCAGCGGGGGTCTTTCATTTGGGGGCTCGTCCGGGATCGGGAGACCCCTGCCCAGGGACCACCGA
CCCACCACCGGGAGGTAAGCTGGCCAGCAACTTATCTGTGTCTGTCCGATTGTCTAGTGTCTATGACTGA
TTTTATGCGCCTGCGTCGGTACTAGTTAGCTAACTAGCTCTGTATCTGGCGGACCCGTGGTGGAACTGAC
GAGTTCGGAACACCCGGCCGCAACCCTGGGAGACGTCCCAGGGACTTCGGGGGCCGTTTTTGTGGCCCGA
CCTGAGTCCAAAAATCCCGATCGTTTTGGACTCTTTGGTGCACCCCCCTAATAGGAGGGATATGTGGTTC
TGGTAGGAGACGAGAACCTAAAACAGTTCCCGCCTCCGTCTGAATTTTTGCTTTCGGTTTGGGACCGAAG
CCGCGCCGCGCGTCTTGTCTGCTGCAGCATCGTTCTGTGTTGTCTCTGTCTGACTGTGTTTCTGTATTTG
TCTGAAAATTAGGGCCAGACTGTTACCACTCCCTTAAGTTTGACCTTAGGTCACTGGAAAGATGTCGAGC
GGATCGCTCACAACCAGTCGGTAGATGTCAAGAAGAGACGTTGGGTTACCTTCTGCTCTGCAGAATGGCC
AACCTTTAACGTCGGATGGCCGCGAGACGGCACCTTTAACCGAGACCTCATCACCCAGGTTAAGATCAAG
GTCTTTTCACCTGGCCCGCATGGACACCCAGACCAGGTCCCCTACATCGTGACCTGGGAAGCCTTGGCTT
TTGACCCCCCTCCCTGGGTCAAGCCCTTTGTACACCCTAAGCCTCCGCCTCCTCTTCCTCCATCCGCCCC
GTCTCTCCCCCTTGAACCTCCTCGTTCGACCCCGCCTCGATCCTCCCTTTATCCAGCCCTCACTCCTTCT
CTAGGCGCCCCCATATGGCCATATGAGATCTTATATGGGGCACCCCCGCCCCTTGTAAACTTCCCTGACC
CTGACATGACAAGAGTTACTAACAGCCCCTCTCTCCAAGCTCACTTACAGGCTCTCTACTTAGTCCAGCA
CGAAGTCTGGAGACCTCTGGCGGCAGCCTACCAAGAACAACTGGACCGACCGGTGGTACCTCACCCTTAC
CGAGTCGGCGACACAGTGTGGGTCCGCCGACACCAGACTAAGAACCTAGAACCTCGCTGGAAAGGACCTT
ACACAGTCCTGCTGACCACCCCCACCGCCCTCAAAGTAGACGGCATCGCAGCTTGGATACACGCCGCCCA
CGTGAAGGCTGCCGACCCCGGGGGTGGACCATCCTCTAGACTGCCGGATCTAGCTAGTTAATTAAGGATC
CGCCACCATGCCCAAGAAGAAGCCGACGCCCATCCAGCTGAACCCGGCCCCCGACGGCTCTGCAGTTAAC
GGGACCAGCTCTGCGGAGACCAACTTGGAGGCCTTGCAGAAGAAGCTGGAGGAGCTAGAGCTTGATGAGC
AGCAGCGAAAGCGCCTTGAGGCCTTTCTTACCCAGAAGCAGAAGGTGGGAGAACTGAAGGATGACGACTT
TGAGAAGATCAGTGAGCTGGGGGCTGGCAATGGCGGTGTGGTGTTCAAGGTCTCCCACAAGCCTTCTGGC
CTGGTCATGGCCAGAAAGCTAATTCATCTGGAGATCAAACCCGCAATCCGGAACCAGATCATAAGGGAGC
TGCAGGTTCTGCATGAGTGCAACTCTCCGTACATCGTGGGCTTCTATGGTGCGTTCTACAGCGATGGCGA
GATCAGTATCTGCATGGAGCACATGGATGGAGGTTCTCTGGATCAAGTCCTGAAGAAAGCTGGAAGAATT
CCTGAACAAATTTTAGGAAAAGTTAGCATTGCTGTAATAAAAGGCCTGACATATCTGATGGAGAAGCACA
AGATCATGCACAGAGATGTCAAGCCCTCCAACATCCTAGTCAACTCCCGTGGGGAGATCAAGCTCTGTGA
CTTTGGGGTCAGCGGGCAGCTCATCGACTCCATGGCCAACTCCTTCGTGGGCACAAGGTCCTACATGTCG
CCAGAAAGACTCCAGGGGACTCATTACTCTGTGCAGTCAGACATCTGGAGCATGGGACTGTCTCTGGTAG
AGATGGCGGTTGGGAGGTATCCCATCCCTCCTCCAGATGCCAAGGAGCTGGAGCTGATGTTTGGGTGCCA
GGTGGAAGGAGATGCGGCTGAGACCCCACCCAGGCCAAGGACCCCCGGGAGGCCCCTTAGCTCATATGGA
ATGGACAGCCGACCTCCCATGGCAATTTTTGAGTTGTTGGATTACATAGTCAACGAGCCTCCTCCAAAAC
TGCCCAGTGGAGTGTTCAGTCTGGAATTTCAAGATTTTGTGAATAAATGCTTAATAAAAAACCCCGCAGA
GAGAGCAGATTTGAAGCAACTCATGGTTCATGCTTTTATCAAGAGATCTGATGCTGAGGAAGTGGATTTT
GCAGGTTGGCTCTGCTCCACCATCGGCCTTAACCAGCCCAGCACACCAACCCATGCTGCTGGCGTCTAAG
CGGCCGCAGGCATGGTGAGCAAGGGCGAGGAGCTGTTCACCGGGGTGGTGCCCATCCTGGTCGAGCTGGA
CGGCGACGTAAACGGCCACAAGTTCAGCGTGTCCGGCGAGGGCGAGGGCGATGCCACCTACGGCAAGCTG
ACCCTGAAGTTCATCTGCACCACCGGCAAGCTGCCCGTGCCCTGGCCCACCCTCGTGACCACCCTGACCT
ACGGCGTGCAGTGCTTCAGCCGCTACCCCGACCACATGAAGCAGCACGACTTCTTCAAGTCCGCCATGCC
CGAAGGCTACGTCCAGGAGCGCACCATCTTCTTCAAGGACGACGGCAACTACAAGACCCGCGCCGAGGTG
AAGTTCGAGGGCGACACCCTGGTGAACCGCATCGAGCTGAAGGGCATCGACTTCAAGGAGGACGGCAACA
TCCTGGGGCACAAGCTGGAGTACAACTACAACAGCCACAACGTCTATATCATGGCCGACAAGCAGAAGAA
CGGCATCAAGGTGAACTTCAAGATCCGCCACAACATCGAGGACGGCAGCGTGCAGCTCGCCGACCACTAC
CAGCAGAACACCCCCATCGGCGACGGCCCCGTGCTGCTGCCCGACAACCACTACCTGAGCACCCAGTCCG
CCCTGAGCAAAGACCCCAACGAGAAGCGCGATCACATGGTCCTGCTGGAGTTCGTGACCGCCGCCGGGAT
CACTCTCGGCATGGACGAGCTGTACAAGGGCGGAGGTGGCGACTACAAAGACCATGACGGTGATTATAAA
GATCATGACATTGATTACAAGGATGACGATGACAAGTAATAATAAATTCCGCCCCCCCCCCCC
